Addgene plasmid #242135: pcDNA-DEST47-SIRT5
Purpose: Expression in mammalian cells
Depositing lab: J. Carl Barrett & Izumi Horikawa. Depositing organization: National Cancer Institute (NCI). Publication: Evolutionarily conserved and nonconserved cellular localizations and functions of human SIRT proteins. Michishita E, Park JY, Burneskis JM, Barrett JC, Horikawa I. Mol Biol Cell. 2005 Oct;16(10):4623-35. doi: 10.1091/mbc.e05-01-0033. Epub 2005 Aug 3. PubMed 16079181.
Backbone
  Vector backbone: pcDNA-DEST47
  Backbone manufacturer: Invitrogen
  Backbone size w/o insert (bp): 7780
  Vector type: Mammalian Expression
Growth in bacteria
  Bacterial resistance: Ampicillin, 100 μg/mL
  Growth temperature: 37°C
  Growth strain: DH5alpha
  Copy number: High Copy
Gene/Insert
  Gene/Insert name: SIRT5
  Species: H. sapiens (human)
  Insert size (bp): 930
  Entrez Gene: SIRT5 (a.k.a. SIR2L5)
  Promoter: CMV
  Tag / fusion protein: Cycle 3 GFP (C terminal on insert)
  Cloning method: Gateway Cloning
Terms and licenses: Academic/Nonprofit Terms; Industry Terms: Not Available to Industry
How to cite: pcDNA-DEST47-SIRT5 was a gift from J. Carl Barrett & Izumi Horikawa (Addgene plasmid # 242135 ; http://n2t.net/addgene:242135 ; RRID:Addgene_242135)
