[The description below was written by a language model from this plasmid's Addgene catalogue record and pLannotate feature annotations shown in this document.]
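Description:
pcDNA-DEST47-SIRT5 is a mammalian expression plasmid built on the Invitrogen pcDNA-DEST47 Gateway destination backbone, carrying the human SIRT5 open reading frame (930 bp) fused at its C terminus to Cycle 3 GFP. It is maintained in E. coli through a high-copy ColE1/pUC-type origin and selected with ampicillin via the β-lactamase gene. An f1 origin is also present, which allows production of single-stranded DNA. The sequenced plasmid is about 7.1 kb, smaller than the listed empty backbone size, which is consistent with the Gateway selection cassette of the destination vector having been replaced by the shorter insert during recombination.

Expression is driven by the human CMV immediate-early enhancer and promoter, with a T7 promoter just downstream that can support in vitro transcription. The SIRT5 coding sequence sits between attB1 and attB2 sites, the scars left by Gateway recombination, and reads through attB2 into the mammalian codon-optimized Cycle 3 GFP coding sequence, followed by the bovine growth hormone polyadenylation signal. A separate cassette, with the SV40 early promoter driving the neomycin phosphotransferase gene and ending in an SV40 poly(A) signal, would allow G418 selection of stably transfected mammalian cells. Short annotated fragments (HIV-1 LTR, ble, lacI, bom) appear to be partial matches or backbone remnants rather than functional elements.

SIRT5 is an NAD-dependent lysine demalonylase, desuccinylase and deglutarylase. The GFP fusion makes the construct suitable for visualizing the protein in live or fixed mammalian cells, in keeping with the associated publication on the cellular localizations and functions of the human SIRT proteins.
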