Features (pLannotate 1.2.2; 23 found; start..end, strand, type, name):
     28..80      -  misc_feature   bom (fragment): basis of mobility region from pBR322
    235..614     +  enhancer       CMV enhancer: human cytomegalovirus immediate early enhancer
    615..818     +  promoter       CMV promoter: human cytomegalovirus (CMV) immediate early promoter
    814..847     +  LTR            5' LTR (truncated) (fragment): truncated 5' long terminal repeat (LTR) from HIV-1
    863..881     +  promoter       T7 promoter: promoter for bacteriophage T7 RNA polymerase
    914..938     +  protein_bind   attB1: mutant version of attB; recombination site for the Gateway® BP reaction BP Clonase™
    959..1888    +  CDS            SIRT5: SIR5_HUMAN - Also known as SIR2L5. Experimental evidence at protein level: Swiss-Prot protein existence level 1. NAD-dependent lysine demalonylase, desuccinylase and deglutarylase that specifically removes malonyl, succinyl and glutaryl groups on target proteins (PubMed:21908771, PubMed:22076378, PubMed:24703693, PubMed:29180469). Activates CPS1 and contributes to the regulation of blood ammonia levels during prolonged fasting: acts by mediating desuccinylation and deglutarylation of CPS1, thereby increasing CPS1 activity in response to elevated NAD levels during fasting (PubMed:22076378, PubM
   1908..1932    -  protein_bind   attB2: mutant version of attB; recombination site for the Gateway® BP reaction BP Clonase™
   1943..2662    +  CDS            Cycle 3 GFP: Cycle 3 GFP (Crameri et al., 1996) mammalian codon-optimized
   2690..2914    +  polyA_signal   bGH poly(A) signal: bovine growth hormone polyadenylation signal
   2918..2939    +  promoter       SV40 promoter (fragment): SV40 enhancer and early promoter
   2960..3388    +  rep_origin     f1 ori (sequence partly withheld): f1 bacteriophage origin of replication; arrow indicates direction of (+) strand synthesis
   3402..3731    +  promoter       SV40 promoter: SV40 enhancer and early promoter
   3798..4589    +  CDS            neo: KKA2_KLEPN - Also known as kan, nptII. Experimental evidence at protein level: Swiss-Prot protein existence level 1. Resistance to kanamycin, neomycin, paromomycin, ribostamycin, butirosin and gentamicin B. From Klebsiella pneumoniae.
   4615..4773    +  CDS            ble (fragment): BLE_KLEPN - Experimental evidence at protein level: Swiss-Prot protein existence level 1. Binding protein with a strong affinity to the bleomycin family of antibiotics. Binds to CL990; an antimitotic-antibiotic compound. From Klebsiella pneumoniae.
   4768..4889    +  polyA_signal   SV40 poly(A) signal: SV40 polyadenylation signal
   4962..4978    -  protein_bind   lac operator: The lac repressor binds to the lac operator to inhibit transcription in E. coli. This inhibition can be relieved by adding lactose or isopropyl-β-D-thiogalactopyranoside (IPTG). lac repressor encoded by lacI
   4986..5016    -  promoter       lac promoter: promoter for the E. coli lac operon
   5031..5052    -  protein_bind   CAP binding site: CAP binding activates transcription in the presence of cAMP. E. coli catabolite activator protein
   5065..5157    -  CDS            lacI (fragment): lac repressor; lacI; The lac repressor binds to the lac operator to inhibit transcription in E. coli. This inhibition can be relieved by adding lactose or isopropyl-β-D-thiogalactopyranoside (IPTG).
   5340..5928    -  rep_origin     ori: high-copy-number ColE1/pMB1/pBR322/pUC origin of replication
   6099..6959    -  CDS            AmpR: β-lactamase; bla; confers resistance to ampicillin, carbenicillin, and related antibiotics
   6960..7064    -  promoter       AmpR promoter: bla
>Addgene plasmid #242135 | pcDNA-DEST47-SIRT5 | addgene full sequence | sequence record 483732 | Addgene NGS Result
GACGGATCGGGAGATCTCCCGATCCCCTATGGTGCACTCTCAGTACAATCTGCTCTGATGCCGCATAGTT
AAGCCAGTATCTGCTCCCTGCTTGTGTGTTGGAGGTCGCTGAGTAGTGCGCGAGCAAAATTTAAGCTACA
ACAAGGCAAGGCTTGACCGACAATTGCATGAAGAATCTGCTTAGGGTTAGGCGTTTTGCGCTGCTTCGCG
ATGTACGGGCCAGATATACGCGTTGACATTGATTATTGACTAGTTATTAATAGTAATCAATTACGGGGTC
ATTAGTTCATAGCCCATATATGGAGTTCCGCGTTACATAACTTACGGTAAATGGCCCGCCTGGCTGACCG
CCCAACGACCCCCGCCCATTGACGTCAATAATGACGTATGTTCCCATAGTAACGCCAATAGGGACTTTCC
ATTGACGTCAATGGGTGGAGTATTTACGGTAAACTGCCCACTTGGCAGTACATCAAGTGTATCATATGCC
AAGTACGCCCCCTATTGACGTCAATGACGGTAAATGGCCCGCCTGGCATTATGCCCAGTACATGACCTTA
TGGGACTTTCCTACTTGGCAGTACATCTACGTATTAGTCATCGCTATTACCATGGTGATGCGGTTTTGGC
AGTACATCAATGGGCGTGGATAGCGGTTTGACTCACGGGGATTTCCAAGTCTCCACCCCATTGACGTCAA
TGGGAGTTTGTTTTGGCACCAAAATCAACGGGACTTTCCAAAATGTCGTAACAACTCCGCCCCATTGACG
CAAATGGGCGGTAGGCGTGTACGGTGGGAGGTCTATATAAGCAGAGCTCTCTGGCTAACTAGAGAACCCA
CTGCTTACTGGCTTATCGAAATTAATACGACTCACTATAGGGAGACCCAAGCTGGCTAGTTAAGCTTGAT
CAAACAAGTTTGTACAAAAAAGCAGGCTCCGCGGCCGCCCCCTTCACCATGCGACCTCTCCAGATTGTCC
CAAGTCGATTGATTTCCCAGCTATATTGTGGCCTGAAGCCTCCAGCGTCCACACGAAACCAGATTTGCCT
GAAAATGGCTCGGCCAAGTTCAAGTATGGCAGATTTTCGAAAGTTTTTTGCAAAAGCAAAGCACATAGTC
ATCATCTCAGGAGCTGGTGTTAGTGCAGAAAGTGGTGTTCCGACCTTCAGAGGAGCTGGAGGTTATTGGA
GAAAATGGCAAGCCCAGGACCTGGCGACTCCCCTGGCCTTTGCCCACAACCCGTCCCGGGTGTGGGAGTT
CTACCACTACCGGCGGGAGGTCATGGGGAGCAAGGAGCCCAACGCCGGGCACCGCGCCATAGCCGAGTGT
GAGACCCGGCTGGGCAAGCAGGGCCGGCGGGTCGTGGTCATCACCCAGAACATCGATGAGCTGCACCGCA
AGGCTGGCACCAAGAACCTTCTGGAGATCCATGGTAGCTTATTTAAAACTCGATGTACCTCTTGTGGAGT
TGTGGCTGAGAATTACAAGAGTCCAATTTGTCCAGCTTTATCAGGAAAAGGTGCTCCAGAACCTGGAACT
CAAGATGCCAGCATCCCAGTTGAGAAACTTCCCCGGTGTGAAGAGGCAGGCTGCGGGGGCTTGCTGCGAC
CTCACGTCGTGTGGTTTGGAGAAAACCTGGATCCTGCCATTCTGGAGGAGGTTGACAGAGAGCTCGCCCA
CTGTGATTTATGTCTAGTGGTGGGCACTTCCTCTGTGGTGTACCCAGCAGCCATGTTTGCCCCCCAGGTG
GCTGCCAGGGGCGTGCCAGTGGCTGAATTTAACACGGAGACCACCCCAGCTACGAACAGATTCAGGTTTC
ATTTCCAGGGACCCTGTGGAACGACTCTTCCTGAAGCCCTTGCCTGTCATGAAAATGAAACTGTTTCTTT
TAAGGGTGGGCGCGCCGACCCAGCTTTCTTGTACAAAGTGGTTCGATCTAGAATGGCTAGCAAAGGAGAA
GAACTTTTCACTGGAGTTGTCCCAATTCTTGTTGAATTAGATGGTGATGTTAATGGGCACAAATTTTCTG
TCAGTGGAGAGGGTGAAGGTGATGCTACATACGGAAAGCTTACCCTTAAATTTATTTGCACTACTGGAAA
ACTACCTGTTCCATGGCCAACACTTGTCACTACTTTCTCTTATGGTGTTCAATGCTTTTCCCGTTATCCG
GATCATATGAAACGGCATGACTTTTTCAAGAGTGCCATGCCCGAAGGTTATGTACAGGAACGCACTATAT
CTTTCAAAGATGACGGGAACTACAAGACGCGTGCTGAAGTCAAGTTTGAAGGTGATACCCTTGTTAATCG
TATCGAGTTAAAAGGTATTGATTTTAAAGAAGATGGAAACATTCTCGGACACAAACTCGAGTACAACTAT
AACTCACACAATGTATACATCACGGCAGACAAACAAAAGAATGGAATCAAAGCTAACTTCAAAATTCGCC
ACAACATTGAAGATGGATCCGTTCAACTAGCAGACCATTATCAACAAAATACTCCAATTGGCGATGGCCC
TGTCCTTTTACCAGACAACCATTACCTGTCGACACAATCTGCCCTTTCGAAAGATCCCAACGAAAAGCGT
GACCACATGGTCCTTCTTGAGTTTGTAACTGCTGCTGGGATTACACATGGCATGGATGAGCTCTACAAAT
AATGAATTAAACCCGCTGATCAGCCTCGACTGTGCCTTCTAGTTGCCAGCCATCTGTTGTTTGCCCCTCC
CCCGTGCCTTCCTTGACCCTGGAAGGTGCCACTCCCACTGTCCTTTCCTAATAAAATGAGGAAATTGCAT
CGCATTGTCTGAGTAGGTGTCATTCTATTCTGGGGGGTGGGGTGGGGCAGGACAGCAAGGGGGAGGATTG
GGAAGACAATAGCAGGCATGCTGGGGATGCGGTGGGCTCTATGGCTTCTGAGGCGGAAAGAACCAGCTGG
GGCTCTAGGGGGTATCCCC
[124 nt withheld, positions 2960-3083]
C
[91 nt withheld, positions 3085-3175]
A
[49 nt withheld, positions 3177-3225]
CCTTTGACGTTGGAGTCCACGTTCTTT
[37 nt withheld, positions 3253-3289]
ACCCTATCTCGGTCTATTCTTTTGATTTATAAGGGATTTTGCCGATTTCGGCCTATTGGTTAAAAAATGA
GCTGATTTAACAAAAATTTAACGCGAATTAATTCTGTGGAATGTGTGTCAGTTAGGGTGTGGAAAGTCCC
CAGGCTCCCCAGCAGGCAGAAGTATGCAAAGCATGCATCTCAATTAGTCAGCAACCAGGTGTGGAAAGTC
CCCAGGCTCCCCAGCAGGCAGAAGTATGCAAAGCATGCATCTCAATTAGTCAGCAACCATAGTCCCGCCC
CTAACTCCGCCCATCCCGCCCCTAACTCCGCCCAGTTCCGCCCATTCTCCGCCCCATGGCTGACTAATTT
TTTTTATTTATGCAGAGGCCGAGGCCGCCTCTGCCTCTGAGCTATTCCAGAAGTAGTGAGGAGGCTTTTT
TGGAGGCCTAGGCTTTTGCAAAAAGCTCCCGGGAGCTTGTATATCCATTTTCGGATCTGATCAAGAGACA
GGATGAGGATCGTTTCGCATGATTGAACAAGATGGATTGCACGCAGGTTCTCCGGCCGCTTGGGTGGAGA
GGCTATTCGGCTATGACTGGGCACAACAGACAATCGGCTGCTCTGATGCCGCCGTGTTCCGGCTGTCAGC
GCAGGGGCGCCCGGTTCTTTTTGTCAAGACCGACCTGTCCGGTGCCCTGAATGAACTGCAGGACGAGGCA
GCGCGGCTATCGTGGCTGGCCACGACGGGCGTTCCTTGCGCAGCTGTGCTCGACGTTGTCACTGAAGCGG
GAAGGGACTGGCTGCTATTGGGCGAAGTGCCGGGGCAGGATCTCCTGTCATCTCACCTTGCTCCTGCCGA
GAAAGTATCCATCATGGCTGATGCAATGCGGCGGCTGCATACGCTTGATCCGGCTACCTGCCCATTCGAC
CACCAAGCGAAACATCGCATCGAGCGAGCACGTACTCGGATGGAAGCCGGTCTTGTCGATCAGGATGATC
TGGACGAAGAGCATCAGGGGCTCGCGCCAGCCGAACTGTTCGCCAGGCTCAAGGCGCGCATGCCCGACGG
CGAGGATCTCGTCGTGACCCATGGCGATGCCTGCTTGCCGAATATCATGGTGGAAAATGGCCGCTTTTCT
GGATTCATCGACTGTGGCCGGCTGGGTGTGGCGGACCGCTATCAGGACATAGCGTTGGCTACCCGTGATA
TTGCTGAAGAGCTTGGCGGCGAATGGGCTGACCGCTTCCTCGTGCTTTACGGTATCGCCGCTCCCGATTC
GCAGCGCATCGCCTTCTATCGCCTTCTTGACGAGTTCTTCTGAGCGGGACTCTGGGGTTCGCGAAATGAC
CGACCAAGCGACGCCCAACCTGCCATCACGAGATTTCGATTCCACCGCCGCCTTCTATGAAAGGTTGGGC
TTCGGAATCGTTTTCCGGGACGCCGGCTGGATGATCCTCCAGCGCGGGGATCTCATGCTGGAGTTCTTCG
CCCACCCCAACTTGTTTATTGCAGCTTATAATGGTTACAAATAAAGCAATAGCATCACAAATTTCACAAA
TAAAGCATTTTTTTCACTGCATTCTAGTTGTGGTTTGTCCAAACTCATCAATGTATCTTATCATGTCTGT
ATACCGTCGACCTCTAGCTAGAGCTTGGCGTAATCATGGTCATAGCTGTTTCCTGTGTGAAATTGTTATC
CGCTCACAATTCCACACAACATACGAGCCGGAAGCATAAAGTGTAAAGCCTGGGGTGCCTAATGAGTGAG
CTAACTCACATTAATTGCGTTGCGCTCACTGCCCGCTTTCCAGTCGGGAAACCTGTCGTGCCAGCTGCAT
TAATGAATCGGCCAACGCGCGGGGAGAGGCGGTTTGCGTATTGGGCGCTCTTCCGCTTCCTCGCTCACTG
ACTCGCTGCGCTCGGTCGTTCGGCTGCGGCGAGCGGTATCAGCTCACTCAAAGGCGGTAATACGGTTATC
CACAGAATCAGGGGATAACGCAGGAAAGAACATGTGAGCAAAAGGCCAGCAAAAGGCCAGGAACCGTAAA
AAGGCCGCGTTGCTGGCGTTTTTCCATAGGCTCCGCCCCCCTGACGAGCATCACAAAAATCGACGCTCAA
GTCAGAGGTGGCGAAACCCGACAGGACTATAAAGATACCAGGCGTTTCCCCCTGGAAGCTCCCTCGTGCG
CTCTCCTGTTCCGACCCTGCCGCTTACCGGATACCTGTCCGCCTTTCTCCCTTCGGGAAGCGTGGCGCTT
TCTCATAGCTCACGCTGTAGGTATCTCAGTTCGGTGTAGGTCGTTCGCTCCAAGCTGGGCTGTGTGCACG
AACCCCCCGTTCAGCCCGACCGCTGCGCCTTATCCGGTAACTATCGTCTTGAGTCCAACCCGGTAAGACA
CGACTTATCGCCACTGGCAGCAGCCACTGGTAACAGGATTAGCAGAGCGAGGTATGTAGGCGGTGCTACA
GAGTTCTTGAAGTGGTGGCCTAACTACGGCTACACTAGAAGAACAGTATTTGGTATCTGCGCTCTGCTGA
AGCCAGTTACCTTCGGAAAAAGAGTTGGTAGCTCTTGATCCGGCAAACAAACCACCGCTGGTAGCGGTGG
TTTTTTTGTTTGCAAGCAGCAGATTACGCGCAGAAAAAAAGGATCTCAAGAAGATCCTTTGATCTTTTCT
ACGGGGTCTGACGCTCAGTGGAACGAAAACTCACGTTAAGGGATTTTGGTCATGAGATTATCAAAAAGGA
TCTTCACCTAGATCCTTTTAAATTAAAAATGAAGTTTTAAATCAATCTAAAGTATATATGAGTAAACTTG
GTCTGACAGTTACCAATGCTTAATCAGTGAGGCACCTATCTCAGCGATCTGTCTATTTCGTTCATCCATA
GTTGCCTGACTCCCCGTCGTGTAGATAACTACGATACGGGAGGGCTTACCATCTGGCCCCAGTGCTGCAA
TGATACCGCGAGACCCACGCTCACCGGCTCCAGATTTATCAGCAATAAACCAGCCAGCCGGAAGGGCCGA
GCGCAGAAGTGGTCCTGCAACTTTATCCGCCTCCATCCAGTCTATTAATTGTTGCCGGGAAGCTAGAGTA
AGTAGTTCGCCAGTTAATAGTTTGCGCAACGTTGTTGCCATTGCTACAGGCATCGTGGTGTCACGCTCGT
CGTTTGGTATGGCTTCATTCAGCTCCGGTTCCCAACGATCAAGGCGAGTTACATGATCCCCCATGTTGTG
CAAAAAAGCGGTTAGCTCCTTCGGTCCTCCGATCGTTGTCAGAAGTAAGTTGGCCGCAGTGTTATCACTC
ATGGTTATGGCAGCACTGCATAATTCTCTTACTGTCATGCCATCCGTAAGATGCTTTTCTGTGACTGGTG
AGTACTCAACCAAGTCATTCTGAGAATAGTGTATGCGGCGACCGAGTTGCTCTTGCCCGGCGTCAATACG
GGATAATACCGCGCCACATAGCAGAACTTTAAAAGTGCTCATCATTGGAAAACGTTCTTCGGGGCGAAAA
CTCTCAAGGATCTTACCGCTGTTGAGATCCAGTTCGATGTAACCCACTCGTGCACCCAACTGATCTTCAG
CATCTTTTACTTTCACCAGCGTTTCTGGGTGAGCAAAAACAGGAAGGCAAAATGCCGCAAAAAAGGGAAT
AAGGGCGACACGGAAATGTTGAATACTCATACTCTTCCTTTTTCAATATTATTGAAGCATTTATCAGGGT
TATTGTCTCATGAGCGGATACATATTTGAATGTATTTAGAAAAATAAACAAATAGGGGTTCCGCGCACAT
TTCCCCGAAAAGTGCCACCTGACGTC
